>Addgene plasmid #86966 | LeGO-lnc-MONC | addgene full sequence | sequence record 173291 | Addgene NGS Result
GAGATCTCCCGATCCCCTATGGTGCACTCTCAGTACAATCTGCTCTGATGCCGCATAGTTAAGCCAGTAT
CTGCTCCCTGCTTGTGTGTTGGAGGTCGCTGAGTAGTGCGCGAGCAAAATTTAAGCTACAACAAGGCAAG
GCTTGACCGACAATTGCATGAAGAATCTGCTTAGGGTTAGGCGTTTTGCGCTGCTTCGCGATGTACGGGC
CAGATATACGCGTTGACATTGATTATTGACTAGTTATTAATAGTAATCAATTACGGGGTCATTAGTTCAT
AGCCCATATATGGAGTTCCGCGTTACATAACTTACGGTAAATGGCCCGCCTGGCTGACCGCCCAACGACC
CCCGCCCATTGACGTCAATAATGACGTATGTTCCCATAGTAACGCCAATAGGGACTTTCCATTGACGTCA
ATGGGTGGAGTATTTACGGTAAACTGCCCACTTGGCAGTACATCAAGTGTATCATATGCCAAGTACGCCC
CCTATTGACGTCAATGACGGTAAATGGCCCGCCTGGCATTATGCCCAGTACATGACCTTATGGGACTTTC
CTACTTGGCAGTACATCTACGTATTAGTCATCGCTATTACCATGGTGATGCGGTTTTGGCAGTACATCAA
TGGGCGTGGATAGCGGTTTGACTCACGGGGATTTCCAAGTCTCCACCCCATTGACGTCAATGGGAGTTTG
TTTTGGCACCAAAATCAACGGGACTTTCCAAAATGTCGTAACAACTCCGCCCCATTGACGCAAATGGGCG
GTAGGCGTGTACGGTGGGAGGTCTATATAAGCAGCGCGTTTTGCCTGTACTGGGTCTCTCTGGTTAGACC
AGATCTGAGCCTGGGAGCTCTCTGGCTAACTAGGGAACCCACTGCTTAAGCCTCAATAAAGCTTGCCTTG
AGTGCTTCAAGTAGTGTGTGCCCGTCTGTTGTGTGACTCTGGTAACTAGAGATCCCTCAGACCCTTTTAG
TCAGTGTGGAAAATCTCTAGCAGTGGCGCCCGAACAGGGACTTGAAAGCGAAAGGGAAACCAGAGGAGCT
CTCTCGACGCAGGACTCGGCTTGCTGAAGCGCGCACGGCAAGAGGCGAGGGGCGGCGACTGGTGAGTACG
CCAAAAATTTTGACTAGCGGAGGCTAGAAGGAGAGAGATGGGTGCGAGAGCGTCAGTATTAAGCGGGGGA
GAATTAGATCGCGATGGGAAAAAATTCGGTTAAGGCCAGGGGGAAAGAAAAAATATAAATTAAAACATAT
AGTATGGGCAAGCAGGGAGCTAGAACGATTCGCAGTTAATCCTGGCCTGTTAGAAACATCAGAAGGCTGT
AGACAAATACTGGGACAGCTACAACCATCCCTTCAGACAGGATCAGAAGAACTTAGATCATTATATAATA
CAGTAGCAACCCTCTATTGTGTGCATCAAAGGATAGAGATAAAAGACACCAAGGAAGCTTTAGACAAGAT
AGAGGAAGAGCAAAACAAAAGTAAGACCACCGCACAGCAAGCGGCCGGCCGCTGATCTTCAGACCTGGAG
GAGGAGATATGAGGGACAATTGGAGAAGTGAATTATATAAATATAAAGTAGTAAAAATTGAACCATTAGG
AGTAGCACCCACCAAGGCAAAGAGAAGAGTGGTGCAGAGAGAAAAAAGAGCAGTGGGAATAGGAGCTTTG
TTCCTTGGGTTCTTGGGAGCAGCAGGAAGCACTATGGGCGCAGCGTCAATGACGCTGACGGTACAGGCCA
GACAATTATTGTCTGGTATAGTGCAGCAGCAGAACAATTTGCTGAGGGCTATTGAGGCGCAACAGCATCT
GTTGCAACTCACAGTCTGGGGCATCAAGCAGCTCCAGGCAAGAATCCTGGCTGTGGAAAGATACCTAAAG
GATCAACAGCTCCTGGGGATTTGGGGTTGCTCTGGAAAACTCATTTGCACCACTGCTGTGCCTTGGAATG
CTAGTTGGAGTAATAAATCTCTGGAACAGATTTGGAATCACACGACCTGGATGGAGTGGGACAGAGAAAT
TAACAATTACACAAGCTTAATACACTCCTTAATTGAAGAATCGCAAAACCAGCAAGAAAAGAATGAACAA
GAATTATTGGAATTAGATAAATGGGCAAGTTTGTGGAATTGGTTTAACATAACAAATTGGCTGTGGTATA
TAAAATTATTCATAATGATAGTAGGAGGCTTGGTAGGTTTAAGAATAGTTTTTGCTGTACTTTCTATAGT
GAATAGAGTTAGGCAGGGATATTCACCATTATCGTTTCAGACCCACCTCCCAACCCCGAGGGGACCCGAC
AGGCCCGAAGGAATAGAAGAAGAAGGTGGAGAGAGAGACAGAGACAGATCCATTCGATTAGTGAACGGAT
CGGCACTGCGTGCGCCAATTCTGCAGACAAATGGCAGTATTCATCCACAATTTTAAAAGAAAAGGGGGGA
TTGGGGGGTACAGTGCAGGGGAAAGAATAGTAGACATAATAGCAACAGACATACAAACTAAAGAATTACA
AAAACAAATTACAAAAATTCAAAATTTTCGGGTTTATTACAGGGACAGCAGAGATCCAGTTTGGTTAGTA
CCGGGCCCGCTCTAGTCGAGGTCGACGGTATCGATAAGCTCGCTTCACGAGATTCCAGCAGGTCGAGGGA
CCTAATAACTTCGTATAGCATACATTATACGAAGTTATATTAAGGGTTCCAAGCTTAAGCGGCCGCTGAA
AGACCCCACCTGTAGGTTTGGCAAGCTAGCTGCAGTAACGCCATTTTGCAAGGCATGGAAAAATACCAAA
CCAAGAATAGAGAAGTTCAGATCAAGGGCGGGTACATGAAAATAGCTAACGTTGGGCCAAACAGGATATC
TGCGGTGAGCAGTTTCGGCCCCGGCCCGGGGCCAAGAACAGATGGTCACCGCAGTTTCGGCCCCGGCCCG
AGGCCAAGAACAGATGGTCCCCAGATATGGCCCAACCCTCAGCAGTTTCTTAAGACCCATCAGATGTTTC
CAGGCTCCCCCAAGGACCTGAAATGACCCTGCGCCTTATTTGAATTAACCAATCAGCCTGCTTCTCGCTT
CTGTTCGCGCGCTTCTGCTTCCCGAGCTCTATAAAAGAGCTCACAACCCCTCACTCGGCGCGCCAGTCCT
CCGACCTAGGAGAGAAGCCGGCACTCAGATTGACAGGCAAATAAGCCAGCTTGTGGAAGGGGCCTCTGGG
TGGCAGCTCTGGGCTTTTGGGTGTTGGACAACCATAGGCAAAACTGAAATGGAACAGGGGCAGAAAATAG
CACACTTTTACTCTACGCAACTGTTGCTTTTTCATGATCTTCAGGAATTTTACTGGGATAATTATCCAAA
TAAATTGCAAGCATTCTATCCAAATGGAGCTCTTTCTGAGATGAAGAGAATTCTCAATGTCAAGATTTGA
ACAAGAAGAGAATGGAATACACAATATGGACATCCATAAAAATTCATCAGAGAGCATTTTACTACTGAGC
TGCAAAGGGAAAAACTTAAAATGGATATGAAAAGTGAAGAAAGTGATCATAGGAGAAAACCATTTCAGAT
GACAAGAGCACCTCAAAGGCAGCAGCCTCAAGGAGCAGCCATGGCCCCAGACTTGTCGCACGGATGCAGA
AAACTTAATGGAGGAGGCTGAGGTCAGAATGGGAAGAGTTTTTAAAAAATAAAAAGGGGAGCTAATATGT
GAGGAACTGATTGCTGTGCATTATTTTCCACTGAACAGACCTTCTTTTAACTTCTAATCTCAAGCACATA
GCAGCTGTTGTTTTCATCTCGAGTTATAATTAATTAACGACTGTGCCTTCTAGTTGCCAGCCATCTGTTG
TTTGCCCCTCCCCCGTGCCTTCCTTGACCCTGGAAGGTGCCACTCCCACTGTCCTTTCCTAATAAAATGA
GGAAATTGCATCGCATTGTCTGAGTAGGTGTCATTCTATTCTGGGGGGTGGGGTGGGGCAGGACAGCAAG
GGGGAGGATTGGGAAGACAATAGCAGGCATGCTGGGGATGCGGTGGGCTCTATGGATGCATGGTAGGGGA
GGCGCTTTTCCCAAGGCAGTCTGGAGCATGCGCTTTAGCAGCCCCGCTGGGCACTTGGCGCTACACAAGT
GGCCTCTGGCCTCGCACACATTCCACATCCACCGGTAGGCGCCAACCGGCTCCGTTCTTTGGTGGCCCCT
TCGCGCCACCTTCTACTCCTCCCCTAGTCAGGAAGTTCCCCCCCGCCCCGCAGCTCGCGTCGTGCAGGAC
GTGACAAATGGAAGTAGCACGTCTCACTAGTCTCGTGCAGATGGACAGCACCGCTGAGCAATGGAAGCGG
GTAGGCCTTTGGGGCAGCGGCCAATAGCAGCTTTGCTCCTTCGCTTTCTGGGCTCAGAGGCTGGGAAGGG
GTGGGTCCGGGGGCGGGCTCAGGGGCGGGCTCAGGGGCGGGGCGGGCGCCCGAAGGTCCTCCGGAGGCCC
GGCATTCTGCACGCTTCAAAAGCGCACGTCTGCCGCGCTGTTCTCCTCTTCCTCATCTCCGGGCCTTTCG
ACCTGCAGCCGGATCCCGCCACCATGGTGAGCAAGGGCGAGGAGCTGTTCACCGGGGTGGTGCCCATCCT
GGTCGAGCTGGACGGCGACGTAAACGGCCACAAGTTCAGCGTGTCCGGCGAGGGCGAGGGCGATGCCACC
TACGGCAAGCTGACCCTGAAGTTCATCTGCACCACCGGCAAGCTGCCCGTGCCCTGGCCCACCCTCGTGA
CCACCCTGACCTGGGGCGTGCAGTGCTTCGCCCGCTACCCCGACCACATGAAGCAGCACGACTTCTTCAA
GTCCGCCATGCCCGAAGGCTACGTCCAGGAGCGCACCATCTTCTTCAAGGACGACGGCAACTACAAGACC
CGCGCCGAGGTGAAGTTCGAGGGCGACACCCTGGTGAACCGCATCGAGCTGAAGGGCATCGACTTCAAGG
AGGACGGCAACATCCTGGGGCACAAGCTGGAGTACAACGCCATCAGCGACAACGTCTATATCACCGCCGA
CAAGCAGAAGAACGGCATCAAGGCCAACTTCAAGATCCGCCACAACATCGAGGACGGCAGCGTGCAGCTC
GCCGACCACTACCAGCAGAACACCCCCATCGGCGACGGCCCCGTGCTGCTGCCCGACAACCACTACCTGA
GCACCCAGTCCAAGCTGAGCAAAGACCCCAACGAGAAGCGCGATCACATGGTCCTGCTGGAGTTCGTGAC
CGCCGCCGGGATCACTCTCGGCATGGACGAGCTGTACAAGGCCAAGCCTTTGTCTCAAGAAGAATCCACC
CTCATTGAAAGAGCAACGGCTACAATCAACAGCATCCCCATCTCTGAAGACTACAGCGTCGCCAGCGCAG
CTCTCTCTAGCGACGGCCGCATCTTCACTGGTGTCAATGTATATCATTTTACTGGGGGACCTTGTGCAGA
ACTCGTGGTGCTGGGCACTGCTGCTGCTGCGGCAGCTGGCAACCTGACTTGTATCGTCGCGATCGGAAAT
GAGAACAGGGGCATCTTGAGCCCCTGCGGACGGTGCCGACAGGTGCTTCTCGATCTGCATCCTGGGATCA
AAGCCATAGTGAAGGACAGTGATGGACAGCCGACGGCAGTTGGGATTCGTGAATTGCTGCCCTCTGGTTA
TGTGTGGGAGGGCTAATGTACAAGTAAGAATTCGTCGAGGGACCTAATAACTTCGTATAGCATACATTAT
ACGAAGTTATACATGTTTAAGGGTTCCGGTTCCACTAGGTACAATTCGATATCAAGCTTATCGATAATCA
ACCTCTGGATTACAAAATTTGTGAAAGATTGACTGGTATTCTTAACTATGTTGCTCCTTTTACGCTATGT
GGATACGCTGCTTTAATGCCTTTGTATCATGCTATTGCTTCCCGTATGGCTTTCATTTTCTCCTCCTTGT
ATAAATCCTGGTTGCTGTCTCTTTATGAGGAGTTGTGGCCCGTTGTCAGGCAACGTGGCGTGGTGTGCAC
TGTGTTTGCTGACGCAACCCCCACTGGTTGGGGCATTGCCACCACCTGTCAGCTCCTTTCCGGGACTTTC
GCTTTCCCCCTCCCTATTGCCACGGCGGAACTCATCGCCGCCTGCCTTGCCCGCTGCTGGACAGGGGCTC
GGCTGTTGGGCACTGACAATTCCGTGGTGTTGTCGGGGAAATCATCGTCCTTTCCTTGGCTGCTCGCCTG
TGTTGCCACCTGGATTCTGCGCGGGACGTCCTTCTGCTACGTCCCTTCGGCCCTCAATCCAGCGGACCTT
CCTTCCCGCGGCCTGCTGCCGGCTCTGCGGCCTCTTCCGCGTCTTCGCCTTCGCCCTCAGACGAGTCGGA
TCTCCCTTTGGGCCGCCTCCCCGCATCGATACCGTCGACCTCGATCGAGACCTAGAAAAACATGGAGCAA
TCACAAGTAGCAATACAGCAGCTACCAATGCTGATTGTGCCTGGCTAGAAGCACAAGAGGAGGAGGAGGT
GGGTTTTCCAGTCACACCTCAGGTACCTTTAAGACCAATGACTTACAAGGCAGCTGTAGATCTTAGCCAC
TTTTTAAAAGAAAAGGGGGGACTGGAAGGGCTAATTCACTCCCAACGAAGACAAGATATCCTTGATCTGT
GGATCTACCACACACAAGGCTACTTCCCTGATTGGCAGAACTACACACCAGGGCCAGGGATCAGATATCC
ACTGACCTTTGGATGGTGCTACAAGCTAGTACCAGTTGAGCAAGAGAAGGTAGAAGAAGCCAATGAAGGA
GAGAACACCCGCTTGTTACACCCTGTGAGCCTGCATGGGATGGATGACCCGGAGAGAGAAGTATTAGAGT
GGAGGTTTGACAGCCGCCTAGCATTTCATCACATGGCCCGAGAGCTGCATCCGGACTGTACTGGGTCTCT
CTGGTTAGACCAGATCTGAGCCTGGGAGCTCTCTGGCTAACTAGGGAACCCACTGCTTAAGCCTCAATAA
AGCTTGCCTTGAGTGCTTCAAGTAGTGTGTGCCCGTCTGTTGTGTGACTCTGGTAACTAGAGATCCCTCA
GACCCTTTTAGTCAGTGTGGAAAATCTCTAGCAGCATGTGAGCAAAAGGCCAGCAAAAGGCCAGGAACCG
TAAAAAGGCCGCGTTGCTGGCGTTTTTCCATAGGCTCCGCCCCCCTGACGAGCATCACAAAAATCGACGC
TCAAGTCAGAGGTGGCGAAACCCGACAGGACTATAAAGATACCAGGCGTTTCCCCCTGGAAGCTCCCTCG
TGCGCTCTCCTGTTCCGACCCTGCCGCTTACCGGATACCTGTCCGCCTTTCTCCCTTCGGGAAGCGTGGC
GCTTTCTCATAGCTCACGCTGTAGGTATCTCAGTTCGGTGTAGGTCGTTCGCTCCAAGCTGGGCTGTGTG
CACGAACCCCCCGTTCAGCCCGACCGCTGCGCCTTATCCGGTAACTATCGTCTTGAGTCCAACCCGGTAA
GACACGACTTATCGCCACTGGCAGCAGCCACTGGTAACAGGATTAGCAGAGCGAGGTATGTAGGCGGTGC
TACAGAGTTCTTGAAGTGGTGGCCTAACTACGGCTACACTAGAAGAACAGTATTTGGTATCTGCGCTCTG
CTGAAGCCAGTTACCTTCGGAAAAAGAGTTGGTAGCTCTTGATCCGGCAAACAAACCACCGCTGGTAGCG
GTGGTTTTTTTGTTTGCAAGCAGCAGATTACGCGCAGAAAAAAAGGATCTCAAGAAGATCCTTTGATCTT
TTCTACGGGGTCTGACGCTCAGTGGAACGAAAACTCACGTTAAGGGATTTTGGTCATGAGATTATCAAAA
AGGATCTTCACCTAGATCCTTTTAAATTAAAAATGAAGTTTTAAATCAATCTAAAGTATATATGAGTAAA
CTTGGTCTGACAGTTACCAATGCTTAATCAGTGAGGCACCTATCTCAGCGATCTGTCTATTTCGTTCATC
CATAGTTGCCTGACTCCCCGTCGTGTAGATAACTACGATACGGGAGGGCTTACCATCTGGCCCCAGTGCT
GCAATGATACCGCGAGACCCACGCTCACCGGCTCCAGATTTATCAGCAATAAACCAGCCAGCCGGAAGGG
CCGAGCGCAGAAGTGGTCCTGCAACTTTATCCGCCTCCATCCAGTCTATTAATTGTTGCCGGGAAGCTAG
AGTAAGTAGTTCGCCAGTTAATAGTTTGCGCAACGTTGTTGCCATTGCTACAGGCATCGTGGTGTCACGC
TCGTCGTTTGGTATGGCTTCATTCAGCTCCGGTTCCCAACGATCAAGGCGAGTTACATGATCCCCCATGT
TGTGCAAAAAAGCGGTTAGCTCCTTCGGTCCTCCGATCGTTGTCAGAAGTAAGTTGGCCGCAGTGTTATC
ACTCATGGTTATGGCAGCACTGCATAATTCTCTTACTGTCATGCCATCCGTAAGATGCTTTTCTGTGACT
GGTGAGTACTCAACCAAGTCATTCTGAGAATAGTGTATGCGGCGACCGAGTTGCTCTTGCCCGGCGTCAA
TACGGGATAATACCGCGCCACATAGCAGAACTTTAAAAGTGCTCATCATTGGAAAACGTTCTTCGGGGCG
AAAACTCTCAAGGATCTTACCGCTGTTGAGATCCAGTTCGATGTAACCCACTCGTGCACCCAACTGATCT
TCAGCATCTTTTACTTTCACCAGCGTTTCTGGGTGAGCAAAAACAGGAAGGCAAAATGCCGCAAAAAAGG
GAATAAGGGCGACACGGAAATGTTGAATACTCATACTCTTCCTTTTTCAATATTATTGAAGCATTTATCA
GGGTTATTGTCTCATGAGCGGATACATATTTGAATGTATTTAGAAAAATAAACAAATAGGGGTTCCGCGC
ACATTTCCCCGAAAAGTGCCACCTGACGTCGACGGATCGG
Features (pLannotate 1.2.2; 25 found; start..end, strand, type, name):
     18..70      -  misc_feature   bom (fragment): basis of mobility region from pBR322
    225..604     +  enhancer       CMV enhancer: human cytomegalovirus immediate early enhancer
    605..804     +  promoter       CMV promoter: human cytomegalovirus (CMV) immediate early promoter
    822..1002    +  LTR            5' LTR (truncated): truncated 5' long terminal repeat (LTR) from HIV-1
   1049..1174    +  misc_feature   HIV-1 Ψ: packaging signal of human immunodeficiency virus type 1
   1158..1496    +  CDS            HIV-1 gag (fragment): gag protein from human immunodeficiency virus 1; gag
   1671..1904    +  misc_feature   RRE: The Rev response element (RRE) of HIV-1 allows for Rev-dependent mRNA export from the nucleus to the cytoplasm.
   2281..2381    +  CDS            Rev (fragment): human immunodeficiency virus 1 (HIV-1) Rev protein; rev; enhances nuclear export of unspliced and incompletely spliced viral mRNAs
   2431..2548    +  misc_feature   cPPT/CTS: central polypurine tract and central termination sequence of HIV-1
   2606..2630    -  misc_feature   MCS (fragment): pBluescript multiple cloning site
   2665..2698    +  protein_bind   loxP: Cre-mediated recombination occurs in the 8-bp core sequence (GCATACAT). Cre recombinase
   2765..3155    +  promoter       SFFV promoter: spleen focus-forming virus long terminal repeat (LTR) promoter
   3821..4045    +  polyA_signal   bGH poly(A) signal: bovine growth hormone polyadenylation signal
   4052..4550    +  promoter       PGK promoter: mouse phosphoglycerate kinase 1 promoter
   4574..5290    +  CDS            mCerulean: mCerulean is a basic (constitutively fluorescent) cyan fluorescent protein published in 2005, derived from Aequorea victoria. It is reported to be a very rapidly-maturing monomer.
   5290..5686    +  CDS            BSD (fragment): blasticidin S deaminase; Aspergillus terreus BSD; confers resistance to blasticidin
   5717..5750    +  protein_bind   loxP: Cre-mediated recombination occurs in the 8-bp core sequence (GCATACAT). Cre recombinase
   5783..5806    +  misc_feature   MCS (fragment): pBluescript multiple cloning site
   5806..6394    +  misc_feature   WPRE: woodchuck hepatitis virus posttranscriptional regulatory element
   6395..6414    +  misc_feature   MCS (fragment): pBluescript multiple cloning site
   6416..6916    +  CDS            nef (fragment): NEF_HV1LA - Experimental evidence at protein level: Swiss-Prot protein existence level 1. Extracellular Nef protein targets CD4(+) T-lymphocytes for apoptosis by interacting with CXCR4 surface receptors. From Human immunodeficiency virus type 1 group M subtype B (isolate Lai) (HIV-1).
   6923..7103    +  LTR            5' LTR (truncated): truncated 5' long terminal repeat (LTR) from HIV-1
   7165..7753    -  rep_origin     ori: high-copy-number ColE1/pMB1/pBR322/pUC origin of replication
   7924..8784    -  CDS            AmpR: β-lactamase; bla; confers resistance to ampicillin, carbenicillin, and related antibiotics
   8785..8889    -  promoter       AmpR promoter: bla
