[The description below was written by a language model from this plasmid's Addgene catalogue record and pLannotate feature annotations shown in this document.]
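Description:
LeGO-lnc-MONC is an HIV-1-based lentiviral expression plasmid built on the LEGO-lnc backbone for stable delivery of a long non-coding RNA into mammalian cells. It carries isoform 6 of the human lncRNA MONC (also known as MIR99AHG or LINC00478), cloned between AscI and PacI sites that both remain intact. In bacteria the plasmid is maintained through a high-copy ColE1/pUC-type origin and an ampicillin resistance gene.

The viral genome is transcribed from a CMV enhancer/promoter fused to a truncated 5' LTR. It contains the standard transfer-vector elements: the Ψ packaging signal with a gag fragment, the Rev response element, the cPPT/CTS, a WPRE and a second truncated LTR at the 3' end, preceded by a nef fragment. Within this frame, the spleen focus-forming virus (SFFV) promoter drives the MONC transcript. The insert itself is not annotated in the feature table, but it falls in the gap between the SFFV promoter and a bovine growth hormone polyadenylation signal. That signal gives the non-coding RNA its own 3' end, so it is not expressed as part of a longer marker-bearing transcript.

A separate mouse PGK promoter directs expression of mCerulean, with a blasticidin S deaminase sequence directly abutting it, apparently as a fusion. Transduced cells can therefore be tracked by cyan fluorescence and selected with blasticidin. Two loxP sites in the same orientation flank the SFFV-lncRNA and PGK-marker cassettes, so in principle Cre could excise both. The associated publication concerns oncogenic roles of MONC and MIR100HG in acute megakaryoblastic leukemia, which is consistent with using this construct for ectopic MONC expression.
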