Addgene plasmid #86966: LeGO-lnc-MONC
Purpose: Expresses lncRNA MONC (Alias: MIR99AHG; LINC00478)
Depositing lab: Jan-Henning Klusmann. Depositing organization: Medizinische Hochschule Hannover. Publication: LincRNAs MONC and MIR100HG act as oncogenes in acute megakaryoblastic leukemia. Emmrich S, Streltsov A, Schmidt F, Thangapandi VR, Reinhardt D, Klusmann JH. Mol Cancer. 2014 Jul 15;13:171. doi: 10.1186/1476-4598-13-171. PubMed 25027842.
Backbone
  Vector backbone: LEGO-lnc
  Vector type: Mammalian Expression, Lentiviral
  Selectable markers: Blasticidin ; Cerulean
Growth in bacteria
  Bacterial resistance: Ampicillin, 100 μg/mL
  Growth temperature: 37°C
  Growth strain: NEB Stable
  Copy number: High Copy
Gene/Insert
  Gene/Insert name: MONC isoform 6 (alt names: MIR99AHG; LINC00478)
  Species: H. sapiens (human)
  Entrez Gene: MIR99AHG (a.k.a. C21orf34, C21orf35, LINC00478, MONC)
  Promoter: SFFV
  Cloning method: Restriction Enzyme; 5′ cloning site AscI (not destroyed); 3′ cloning site PacI (not destroyed)
  Sequencing primers: 5′ SFFV
Terms and licenses: Academic/Nonprofit Terms; Industry Terms: Not Available to Industry
How to cite: LeGO-lnc-MONC was a gift from Jan-Henning Klusmann (Addgene plasmid # 86966 ; http://n2t.net/addgene:86966 ; RRID:Addgene_86966)
